Addgene plasmid #132272: pDONR221-TMEM165
Purpose: Gateway entry clone with codon-optimized ORF sequence for subcloning into custom expression vectors
Depositing lab: RESOLUTE Consortium & Giulio Superti-Furga. Depositing organization: CeMM Research Center for Molecular Medicine. Publication: The RESOLUTE consortium: unlocking SLC transporters for drug discovery. Superti-Furga G, Lackner D, Wiedmer T, Ingles-Prieto A, Barbosa B, Girardi E, Goldmann U, Gurtl B, Klavins K, Klimek C, Lindinger S, Lineiro-Retes E, Muller AC, Onstein S, Redinger G, Reil D, Sedlyarov V, Wolf G, Crawford M, Everley R, ... Steppan CM. Nat Rev Drug Discov. 2020 Jul;19(7):429-430. doi: 10.1038/d41573-020-00056-6. PubMed 32265506.
Backbone
  Vector backbone: pDONR221
  Backbone manufacturer: Thermo Fisher Scientific
  Backbone size w/o insert (bp): 2550
  Vector type: Mammalian Expression
Growth in bacteria
  Bacterial resistance: Kanamycin, 50 μg/mL
  Growth temperature: 37°C
  Growth strain: Stbl3
  Copy number: High Copy
Gene/Insert
  Gene/Insert name: TMEM165 (alt name: TMPT27, TPARL, GDT1)
  Species: H. sapiens (human)
  Insert size (bp): 972
  Entrez Gene: TMEM165 (a.k.a. TPARL, TMPT27)
  Cloning method: Gateway Cloning
  Sequencing primers: 5′ M13-fwd; 3′ M13-rev
Terms and licenses: Academic/Nonprofit Terms; Industry Terms
Depositor comments: For more information on the full Resolute plasmid collection, please see www.addgene.org/depositor-collections/re-solute/. Please provide your feedback on this plasmid to the RESOLUTE consortium by filling out their RESOLUTE repository feedback form: https://forms.office.com/Pages/ResponsePage.aspx?id=0e05yklzmkS7rjFGQL4N7z4feCLQvEJAmVcOCM_u885UN1JJRko0Ukg4TVQwNTZLOUxPQVJWT1NHUCQlQCN0PWcu
How to cite: pDONR221-TMEM165 was a gift from RESOLUTE Consortium & Giulio Superti-Furga (Addgene plasmid # 132272 ; http://n2t.net/addgene:132272 ; RRID:Addgene_132272)
