[The description below was written by a language model from this plasmid's Addgene catalogue record and pLannotate feature annotations shown in this document.]
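Description:
pDONR221-TMEM165 is a Gateway entry clone built on the pDONR221 donor backbone, carrying a codon-optimized open reading frame for human TMEM165 (also known as TPARL, TMPT27 or GDT1). The sequenced plasmid is about 3.5 kb, consistent with a roughly 2.55 kb backbone plus a 972 bp insert. It is maintained in E. coli through a high-copy ColE1/pUC-type origin and selected with kanamycin via an aminoglycoside phosphotransferase (KanR) gene. Although the catalogue lists the vector type as mammalian expression, the feature table shows no eukaryotic promoter or polyadenylation signal. The plasmid is therefore a shuttle for the ORF rather than an expression construct in its own right.

The TMEM165 coding sequence sits between attL1 and attL2, the recombination sites produced when an insert is captured in a donor vector. These sites allow directional, in-frame transfer into any attR-containing destination vector by an LR Clonase reaction. Upstream of the cassette lie the rrnB T1 and T2 transcription terminators, which insulate the insert from read-through transcription in bacteria. A T7 promoter lies just beyond attL2, pointing back towards the insert on the opposite strand. Short lacI and lacZα fragments are annotated as backbone remnants. M13 forward and reverse primer sites flank the cassette for sequence verification.

TMEM165 is annotated as a putative calcium/proton transporter implicated in calcium and lysosomal pH homeostasis, with a possible indirect role in protein glycosylation. The clone belongs to a consortium collection focused on solute carrier transporters. It is intended as a source ORF for subcloning into custom expression vectors chosen by the user.
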