Features (pLannotate 1.2.2; 10 found; start..end, strand, type, name):
    121..213     +  CDS            lacI (fragment): lac repressor; lacI; The lac repressor binds to the lac operator to inhibit transcription in E. coli. This inhibition can be relieved by adding lactose or isopropyl-β-D-thiogalactopyranoside (IPTG).
    268..295     -  terminator     rrnB T2 terminator: transcription terminator T2 from the E. coli rrnB gene
    427..470     +  terminator     rrnB T1 terminator: Escherichia coli rrnB; transcription terminator T1 from the E. coli rrnB gene
    517..553     -  CDS            lacZα (fragment): LacZα fragment of β-galactosidase; lacZ fragment
    569..668     +  protein_bind   attL1: mutant version of attL; recombination site for the Gateway® LR reaction LR Clonase™
    674..1645    +  CDS            TMEM165: TM165_HUMAN - Also known as TPARL. Experimental evidence at protein level: Swiss-Prot protein existence level 1. May function as a calcium/proton transporter involved in calcium and in lysosomal pH homeostasis. Therefore, it may play an indirect role in protein glycosylation. From Homo sapiens (Human).
   1647..1746    -  protein_bind   attL2: mutant version of attL; recombination site for the Gateway® LR reaction LR Clonase™
   1764..1782    -  promoter       T7 promoter: promoter for bacteriophage T7 RNA polymerase
   1916..2725    +  CDS            KanR: aminoglycoside phosphotransferase; aph(3')-Ia; confers resistance to kanamycin in bacteria or G418 (Geneticin®) in eukaryotes
   2872..3460    +  rep_origin     ori: high-copy-number ColE1/pMB1/pBR322/pUC origin of replication
>Addgene plasmid #132272 | pDONR221-TMEM165 | addgene full sequence | sequence record 262986 | Addgene NGS Result
CTTTCCTGCGTTATCCCCTGATTCTGTGGATAACCGTATTACCGCCTTTGAGTGAGCTGATACCGCTCGC
CGCAGCCGAACGACCGAGCGCAGCGAGTCAGTGAGCGAGGAAGCGGAAGAGCGCCCAATACGCAAACCGC
CTCTCCCCGCGCGTTGGCCGATTCATTAATGCAGCTGGCACGACAGGTTTCCCGACTGGAAAGCGGGCAG
TGAGCGCAACGCAATTAATACGCGTACCGCTAGCCAGGAAGAGTTTGTAGAAACGCAAAAAGGCCATCCG
TCAGGATGGCCTTCTGCTTAGTTTGATGCCTGGCAGTTTATGGCGGGCGTCCTGCCCGCCACCCTCCGGG
CCGTTGCTTCACAACGTTCAAATCCGCTCCCGGCGGATTTGTCCTACTCAGGAGAGCGTTCACCGACAAA
CAACAGATAAAACGAAAGGCCCAGTCTTCCGACTGAGCCTTTCGTTTTATTTGATGCCTGGCAGTTCCCT
ACTCTCGCGTTAACGCTAGCATGGATGTTTTCCCAGTCACGACGTTGTAAAACGACGGCCAGTCTTAAGC
TCGGGCCCCAAATAATGATTTTATTTTGACTGATAGTGACCTGTTCGTTGCAACAAATTGATGAGCAATG
CTTTTTTATAATGCCAACTTTGTACAAAAAAGCAGGCTCCACCATGGCAGCAGCAGCACCTGGAAACGGA
AGGGCATCTGCCCCAAGACTGCTGCTGCTGTTCCTGGTGCCACTGCTGTGGGCACCAGCAGCCGTGCGGG
CAGGACCAGACGAGGATCTGAGCCACAGAAATAAGGAGCCACCTGCACCAGCACAGCAGCTGCAGCCACA
GCCCGTGGCCGTGCAGGGCCCTGAGCCAGCCCGGGTGGAGAAGATCTTTACCCCCGCCGCCCCTGTGCAC
ACAAACAAGGAGGACCCAGCCACCCAGACAAATCTGGGCTTCATCCACGCCTTTGTGGCCGCCATCTCTG
TGATCATCGTGAGCGAGCTGGGCGATAAGACCTTCTTTATCGCCGCCATCATGGCCATGCGGTACAACAG
ACTGACCGTGCTGGCAGGAGCAATGCTGGCCCTGGGCCTGATGACATGCCTGTCTGTGCTGTTCGGCTAC
GCCACCACAGTGATCCCTCGGGTGTATACCTACTATGTGAGCACAGTGCTGTTCGCCATCTTTGGCATCA
GGATGCTGCGCGAGGGCCTGAAGATGTCCCCAGACGAGGGACAGGAGGAGCTGGAGGAGGTGCAGGCCGA
GCTGAAGAAGAAGGACGAGGAGTTCCAGAGAACCAAGCTGCTGAATGGACCAGGCGATGTGGAGACCGGC
ACATCCATCACAGTGCCCCAGAAGAAGTGGCTGCACTTCATCTCTCCTATCTTTGTGCAGGCCCTGACCC
TGACATTTCTGGCAGAGTGGGGCGACAGGTCCCAGCTGACCACAATCGTGCTGGCAGCAAGGGAGGATCC
TTATGGAGTGGCAGTGGGAGGAACCGTGGGACACTGCCTGTGCACAGGACTGGCCGTGATCGGAGGAAGG
ATGATCGCCCAGAAGATCAGCGTGCGCACCGTGACAATCATCGGCGGCATCGTGTTTCTGGCCTTCGCCT
TTTCCGCCCTGTTCATCAGCCCTGATTCCGGCTTTGACCCAGCTTTCTTGTACAAAGTTGGCATTATAAG
AAAGCATTGCTTATCAATTTGTTGCAACGAACAGGTCACTATCAGTCAAAATAAAATCATTATTTGCCAT
CCAGCTGATATCCCCTATAGTGAGTCGTATTACATGGTCATAGCTGTTTCCTGGCAGCTCTGGCCCGTGT
CTCAAAATCTCTGATGTTACATTGCACAAGATAAAAATATATCATCATGAACAATAAAACTGTCTGCTTA
CATAAACAGTAATACAAGGGGTGTTATGAGCCATATTCAACGGGAAACGTCGAGGCCGCGATTAAATTCC
AACATGGATGCTGATTTATATGGGTATAAATGGGCTCGCGATAATGTCGGGCAATCAGGTGCGACAATCT
ATCGCTTGTATGGGAAGCCCGATGCGCCAGAGTTGTTTCTGAAACATGGCAAAGGTAGCGTTGCCAATGA
TGTTACAGATGAGATGGTCAGACTAAACTGGCTGACGGAATTTATGCCTCTTCCGACCATCAAGCATTTT
ATCCGTACTCCTGATGATGCATGGTTACTCACCACTGCGATCCCCGGAAAAACAGCATTCCAGGTATTAG
AAGAATATCCTGATTCAGGTGAAAATATTGTTGATGCGCTGGCAGTGTTCCTGCGCCGGTTGCATTCGAT
TCCTGTTTGTAATTGTCCTTTTAACAGCGATCGCGTATTTCGTCTCGCTCAGGCGCAATCACGAATGAAT
AACGGTTTGGTTGATGCGAGTGATTTTGATGACGAGCGTAATGGCTGGCCTGTTGAACAAGTCTGGAAAG
AAATGCATAAACTTTTGCCATTCTCACCGGATTCAGTCGTCACTCATGGTGATTTCTCACTTGATAACCT
TATTTTTGACGAGGGGAAATTAATAGGTTGTATTGATGTTGGACGAGTCGGAATCGCAGACCGATACCAG
GATCTTGCCATCCTATGGAACTGCCTCGGTGAGTTTTCTCCTTCATTACAGAAACGGCTTTTTCAAAAAT
ATGGTATTGATAATCCTGATATGAATAAATTGCAGTTTCATTTGATGCTCGATGAGTTTTTCTAATCAGA
ATTGGTTAATTGGTTGTAACACTGGCAGAGCATTACGCTGACTTGACGGGACGGCGCAAGCTCATGACCA
AAATCCCTTAACGTGAGTTACGCGTCGTTCCACTGAGCGTCAGACCCCGTAGAAAAGATCAAAGGATCTT
CTTGAGATCCTTTTTTTCTGCGCGTAATCTGCTGCTTGCAAACAAAAAAACCACCGCTACCAGCGGTGGT
TTGTTTGCCGGATCAAGAGCTACCAACTCTTTTTCCGAAGGTAACTGGCTTCAGCAGAGCGCAGATACCA
AATACTGTTCTTCTAGTGTAGCCGTAGTTAGGCCACCACTTCAAGAACTCTGTAGCACCGCCTACATACC
TCGCTCTGCTAATCCTGTTACCAGTGGCTGCTGCCAGTGGCGATAAGTCGTGTCTTACCGGGTTGGACTC
AAGACGATAGTTACCGGATAAGGCGCAGCGGTCGGGCTGAACGGGGGGTTCGTGCACACAGCCCAGCTTG
GAGCGAACGACCTACACCGAACTGAGATACCTACAGCGTGAGCTATGAGAAAGCGCCACGCTTCCCGAAG
GGAGAAAGGCGGACAGGTATCCGGTAAGCGGCAGGGTCGGAACAGGAGAGCGCACGAGGGAGCTTCCAGG
GGGAAACGCCTGGTATCTTTATAGTCCTGTCGGGTTTCGCCACCTCTGACTTGAGCGTCGATTTTTGTGA
TGCTCGTCAGGGGGGCGGAGCCTATGGAAAAACGCCAGCAACGCGGCCTTTTTACGGTTCCTGGCCTTTT
GCTGGCCTTTTGCTCACATGTT
