>Addgene plasmid #132272 | pDONR221-TMEM165 | depositor partial sequence | sequence record 253944 | Codon-optimized ORF of TMEM165
ATGGCAGCAGCAGCACCTGGAAACGGAAGGGCATCTGCCCCAAGACTGCTGCTGCTGTTCCTGGTGCCAC
TGCTGTGGGCACCAGCAGCCGTGCGGGCAGGACCAGACGAGGATCTGAGCCACAGAAATAAGGAGCCACC
TGCACCAGCACAGCAGCTGCAGCCACAGCCCGTGGCCGTGCAGGGCCCTGAGCCAGCCCGGGTGGAGAAG
ATCTTTACCCCCGCCGCCCCTGTGCACACAAACAAGGAGGACCCAGCCACCCAGACAAATCTGGGCTTCA
TCCACGCCTTTGTGGCCGCCATCTCTGTGATCATCGTGAGCGAGCTGGGCGATAAGACCTTCTTTATCGC
CGCCATCATGGCCATGCGGTACAACAGACTGACCGTGCTGGCAGGAGCAATGCTGGCCCTGGGCCTGATG
ACATGCCTGTCTGTGCTGTTCGGCTACGCCACCACAGTGATCCCTCGGGTGTATACCTACTATGTGAGCA
CAGTGCTGTTCGCCATCTTTGGCATCAGGATGCTGCGCGAGGGCCTGAAGATGTCCCCAGACGAGGGACA
GGAGGAGCTGGAGGAGGTGCAGGCCGAGCTGAAGAAGAAGGACGAGGAGTTCCAGAGAACCAAGCTGCTG
AATGGACCAGGCGATGTGGAGACCGGCACATCCATCACAGTGCCCCAGAAGAAGTGGCTGCACTTCATCT
CTCCTATCTTTGTGCAGGCCCTGACCCTGACATTTCTGGCAGAGTGGGGCGACAGGTCCCAGCTGACCAC
AATCGTGCTGGCAGCAAGGGAGGATCCTTATGGAGTGGCAGTGGGAGGAACCGTGGGACACTGCCTGTGC
ACAGGACTGGCCGTGATCGGAGGAAGGATGATCGCCCAGAAGATCAGCGTGCGCACCGTGACAATCATCG
GCGGCATCGTGTTTCTGGCCTTCGCCTTTTCCGCCCTGTTCATCAGCCCTGATTCCGGCTTT
